Addgene plasmid #16877: XE62 Xwnt-4 myc-SP64T
Depositing lab: Randall Moon. Depositing organization: University of Washington.
Backbone
  Vector backbone: SP64T
  Backbone size w/o insert (bp): 2999
  Vector type: Xenopus Expression
Growth in bacteria
  Bacterial resistance: Ampicillin, 100 μg/mL
  Growth temperature: 37°C
  Growth strain: DH5alpha
  Copy number: High Copy
Gene/Insert
  Gene/Insert name: Xwnt-4 myc (alt names: xwnt4; xwnt-4)
  Species: X. laevis (frog)
  Insert size (bp): 1000
  Entrez Gene: wnt4 (a.k.a. Xwnt4, wnt-4, xwnt-4)
  Tag / fusion protein: C-Myc (C terminal on insert)
  Cloning method: Restriction Enzyme
  Sequencing primers: 5′ SP6
Terms and licenses: Academic/Nonprofit Terms; Industry Terms: Not Available to Industry
Depositor comments: See clone XE2 for details. A single c-myc epitope recognized by the monoclonal antibody 9E10 has been addes to the C-terminus. Transcription: linearize with Sal1 and transcribe with SP6. Citation: L. Lynn McGrew, unpublished.
How to cite: XE62 Xwnt-4 myc-SP64T was a gift from Randall Moon (Addgene plasmid # 16877 ; http://n2t.net/addgene:16877 ; RRID:Addgene_16877)
