[The description below was written by a language model from this plasmid's Addgene catalogue record.]
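Description:
XE62 Xwnt-4 myc-SP64T is a Xenopus expression construct built on the SP64T backbone (about 3 kb without insert), a vector designed for making synthetic mRNA in vitro rather than for direct promoter-driven expression in cells. It is maintained in E. coli as a high-copy plasmid under ampicillin selection. No feature table accompanies the record, so the origin of replication and other backbone elements are not itemised. SP64T vectors are generally known for placing the insert downstream of an SP6 phage promoter and between Xenopus β-globin untranslated regions, which help stabilise the transcript and promote its translation after injection.

The insert, roughly 1 kb and cloned by restriction enzymes, is Xenopus laevis wnt4 (Xwnt-4), which encodes a secreted Wnt family signalling ligand. A single c-Myc epitope, recognised by the monoclonal antibody 9E10, has been added to the C terminus, so the protein can be detected or immunoprecipitated without a Wnt-4-specific antibody. According to the depositor's notes, the plasmid is linearised with SalI and transcribed with SP6 polymerase to produce sense RNA. The SP6 site also serves as the 5′ sequencing primer position.

The record does not state a specific purpose, but the design fits the usual use of such clones: producing mRNA for microinjection into Xenopus embryos or oocytes to overexpress tagged Xwnt-4 and follow its effects on development and Wnt signalling. The depositor refers to a related clone, XE2, for further details of the underlying cDNA, and describes the tagged construct as unpublished work.
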