>Addgene plasmid #16877 | XE62 Xwnt-4 myc-SP64T | addgene partial sequence | sequence record 23441 | 16877 with SP6
TTTTTCGAGCTCAGAATAAACGCTCAACTTTGGCAGATCTCCATGGCCCCAGAGTACTTCTTGAGGTCTC
TGTTGATGATGATTTTAGCTGTGTTCTCCGCTAATGCTAGCAACTGGCTGTACCTGGCAAAACTGTCTTC
AGTGGGCAGCATATCTGAGGAAGAGACGTGCGAAAAGCTAAAGGGACCAATTCAGCGTCAGGTGCAAATG
TGCAAGAGGAACCTTGAGGTGATGGATTCAGTCCGTCGAGGTGCTCAGTTGGCCATAGAGGAATGTCAGT
ATCAGTTTAGGAACCGAAGGTGGAACTGCTCAACTCTGGATACGCTACCAGTATTTGGGAAAGTGGTCAC
ACAAGGAACAAGGGAGGCAGCATTTGTGTATGCCATATCTTCTGCTGGTGTTGCCTTTGCTGTTACAAGA
GCTTGCAGTAGTGGTGATCTTGAGAAATGTGGCTGTGATAGGACTGTGCATGGTGTCAGCCCGCAAGGGT
TCCAGTGGTCTGGCTGCTCAGATAACATTTTATATGGAGTCGCCTTTTCCCAGTCATTTGTGGATGTCAG
AGAGAGAAGTAAAGGAGGCTCCTCTAGTCGTGCTCTAATGAACCTCCATAATAATGAAGCTGGTCGCAAG
GCCATTTTGAACAATATGAGAGTGGAATGCAAGTGTCATGGTGTATCGGGATCCTGCGAAGTAAAGACAT
GCTGGAAAGCCTCCTNTTNTTTCCAANTTNGNAATGTCNNGAAGGANAAATTTGATGGGCTACGAAGTAN
ACANAAAAAATGGTTCTNCAAAGTC
